Addgene plasmid #230701: AiP1728 - pAAV-AiE2398m-minBG-SYFP2-WPRE3-BGHpA
Purpose: AiE2398m is an enhancer sequence, designed to drive AAV-mediated transgene expression in specific populations of brain cells
Depositing lab: Allen Institute for Brain Science & Bosiljka Tasic. Depositing organization: Allen Institute. Publication: A suite of enhancer AAVs and transgenic mouse lines for genetic access to cortical cell types. Ben-Simon Y, Hooper M, Narayan S, Daigle TL, Dwivedi D, Way SW, Oster A, Stafford DA, Mich JK, Taormina MJ, Martinez RA, Opitz-Araya X, Roth JR, Alexander JR, Allen S, Amster A, Arbuckle J, Ayala A, Baker PM, Bakken TE, Barcelli T, Barta S, Bendrick J, Bertagnolli D, Bielstein C, Bishwakarma P, Bowlus J, Boyer G, Brouner K, Casian B, Casper T, Chakka AB, Chakrabarty R, Chance RK, Chavan S, Clark M, Colbert K, Collman F, Daniel S, Departee M, DiValentin P, Donadio N, Dotson N, Egdorf T, Fliss T, Gabitto M, Garcia J, Gary A, Gasperini M, Gloe J, Goldy J, Gore BB, Graybuck L, Greisman N, Haeseleer F, Halterman C, Haradon Z, Hastings SD, Helback O, Ho W, Hockemeyer D, Huang C, Huff S, Hunker A, Johansen N, Jones D, Juneau Z, Kalmbach B, Kannan M, Khem S, Kussick E, Kutsal R, Larsen R, Lee C, Lee AY, Leibly M, Lenz GH, Li S, Liang E, Lusk N, Madigan Z, Malloy J, Malone J, McCue R, Melchor J, Mollenkopf T, Moosman S, Morin E, Newman D, Ng L, Ngo K, Omstead V, Otto S, Oyama A, Pena N, Pham T, Phillips E, Pom CA, Potekhina L, Ransford S, Ray PL, Rette D, Reynoldson C, Rimorin C, Rocha D, Ruiz A, Sanchez REA, Sawyer L, Sedeno-Cortes A, Sevigny JP, Shapovalova N, Shepard N, Shulga L, Sigler AR, Siverts L, Soliman S, Somasundaram S, Staats B, Stewart K, Szelenyi E, Tieu M, Trader C, Tran A, van Velthoven CTJ, Walker M, Wang Y, Weed N, Wirthlin M, Wood T, Wynalda B, Yao Z, Zhou T, Ariza J, Dee N, Reding M, Ronellenfitch K, Mufti S, Sunkin SM, Smith KA, Esposito L, Waters J, Thyagarajan B, Yao S, Lein ES, Zeng H, Levi BP, Ngai J, Ting JT, Tasic B. Cell. 2025 May 16:S0092-8674(25)00513-6. doi: 10.1016/j.cell.2025.05.002. PubMed 40403729.
Backbone
  Vector backbone: pAAV2
  Vector type: AAV
Growth in bacteria
  Bacterial resistance: Ampicillin, 100 μg/mL
  Growth temperature: 37°C
  Growth strain: NEB Stable
  Copy number: High Copy
Gene/Insert
  Gene/Insert name: SYFP2
  Species: Synthetic
  Promoter: minBG
  Cloning method: Gibson Cloning
Terms and licenses: Academic/Nonprofit Terms; Industry Terms: Not Available to Industry
How to cite: AiP1728 - pAAV-AiE2398m-minBG-SYFP2-WPRE3-BGHpA was a gift from Allen Institute for Brain Science & Bosiljka Tasic (Addgene plasmid # 230701 ; http://n2t.net/addgene:230701 ; RRID:Addgene_230701)
