[The description below was written by a language model from this plasmid's Addgene catalogue record and pLannotate feature annotations shown in this document.]
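Description:
AiP1728 - pAAV-AiE2398m-minBG-SYFP2-WPRE3-BGHpA is an AAV transfer plasmid built on a pAAV2 backbone, intended for packaging a reporter genome into recombinant adeno-associated virus for delivery to brain tissue. In bacteria it is maintained as a high-copy plasmid through a ColE1/pUC-type origin and selected with ampicillin via the β-lactamase gene and its native promoter. An f1 phage origin and small remnants of pBR322 sequences (rop and bom fragments) are also present in the backbone. The annotation finds one full-length AAV2 inverted terminal repeat next to the polyadenylation signal, while the other ITR is detected only as short fragments. This may simply reflect how hard these structured repeats are to sequence and annotate, and the record does not settle the point.

Between the ITRs, the expression cassette consists of the AiE2398m enhancer placed upstream of a minimal beta-globin promoter (minBG), which on its own gives little transcription and so makes expression depend on the enhancer's activity. This pair drives SYFP2, a rapidly maturing monomeric yellow fluorescent protein derived from Aequorea victoria. It is followed by WPRE3, a shortened woodchuck hepatitis virus posttranscriptional element that boosts transcript stability and expression while saving packaging space, and by the bovine growth hormone poly(A) signal. Neither the enhancer nor the minimal promoter is picked up by the automated annotation. They presumably lie in the unannotated region upstream of SYFP2, where a very short match to a yeast ADH1 promoter is most likely spurious.

The construct belongs to a collection of enhancer AAVs for genetic access to cortical cell types. It serves to label specific brain cell populations with fluorescence, although the record does not state which populations AiE2398m targets.
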