Features (pLannotate 1.2.2; 15 found; start..end, strand, type, name):
    253..280     -  repeat_region  AAV2 ITR (fragment): inverted terminal repeat of adeno-associated virus serotype 2 inverted
    309..336     -  repeat_region  AAV2 ITR (fragment): inverted terminal repeat of adeno-associated virus serotype 2 inverted
    409..997     -  rep_origin     ori: high-copy-number ColE1/pMB1/pBR322/pUC origin of replication
   1168..2028    -  CDS            AmpR: β-lactamase; bla; confers resistance to ampicillin, carbenicillin, and related antibiotics
   2029..2133    -  promoter       AmpR promoter: bla
   2228..2263    +  CDS            rop (fragment): Rop protein, which maintains plasmids at low copy number; rop
   2365..2414    +  misc_feature   bom (fragment): basis of mobility region from pBR322
   2415..2870    -  rep_origin     f1 ori (sequence partly withheld): f1 bacteriophage origin of replication; arrow indicates direction of (+) strand synthesis
   2889..2940    +  misc_feature   bom (fragment): basis of mobility region from pBR322
   2945..3085    -  repeat_region  AAV2 ITR: inverted terminal repeat of adeno-associated virus serotype 2 inverted
   3203..3314    -  polyA_signal   bGH poly(A) signal: bovine growth hormone polyadenylation signal
   3331..3411    -  misc_feature   WPRE (fragment): woodchuck hepatitis virus posttranscriptional regulatory element
   3417..3574    -  misc_feature   WPRE (fragment): woodchuck hepatitis virus posttranscriptional regulatory element
   3614..4330    -  CDS            SYFP2: SYFP2 is a basic (constitutively fluorescent) yellow fluorescent protein published in 2006, derived from Aequorea victoria. It is reported to be a very rapidly-maturing monomer with moderate acid sensitivity.
   4714..4730    +  promoter       ADH1 promoter (fragment): S. cerevisiae ADH1; promoter for alcohol dehydrogenase 1
>Addgene plasmid #230701 | AiP1728 - pAAV-AiE2398m-minBG-SYFP2-WPRE3-BGHpA | addgene full sequence | sequence record 466297 | Addgene NGS Result
TATGCACAGCACTCAATGAACAAAATTTTGAGATGAATTTTCAAGAGTAGAGAGAAACCAATGCACCCAC
CCTGCCAGCGTGTTTCACTATGTTTCCTTTCTTTTTTATACGGTTCAGAGACTACTCTAGGGAATGGTGT
CACCCACTGTGGGCATAGACAGTGAACAGTAAGACAATCCATTATACGATTATTACTCTTACAACGCGTG
CGGCCGCAGGAACCCCTAGTGATGGAGTTGGCCACTCCCTCTCTGCGCGCTCGCTCGCTCACTGAGGCCG
GGCGACCAAAGGTCGCCCGACGCCCGGGCGGCCTCAGTGAGCGAGCGAGCGCGCAGCTGCCTGCAGGACA
TGTGAGCAAAAGGCCAGCAAAAGGCCAGGAACCGTAAAAAGGCCGCGTTGCTGGCGTTTTTCCATAGGCT
CCGCCCCCCTGACGAGCATCACAAAAATCGACGCTCAAGTCAGAGGTGGCGAAACCCGACAGGACTATAA
AGATACCAGGCGTTTCCCCCTGGAAGCTCCCTCGTGCGCTCTCCTGTTCCGACCCTGCCGCTTACCGGAT
ACCTGTCCGCCTTTCTCCCTTCGGGAAGCGTGGCGCTTTCTCATAGCTCACGCTGTAGGTATCTCAGTTC
GGTGTAGGTCGTTCGCTCCAAGCTGGGCTGTGTGCACGAACCCCCCGTTCAGCCCGACCGCTGCGCCTTA
TCCGGTAACTATCGTCTTGAGTCCAACCCGGTAAGACACGACTTATCGCCACTGGCAGCAGCCACTGGTA
ACAGGATTAGCAGAGCGAGGTATGTAGGCGGTGCTACAGAGTTCTTGAAGTGGTGGCCTAACTACGGCTA
CACTAGAAGAACAGTATTTGGTATCTGCGCTCTGCTGAAGCCAGTTACCTTCGGAAAAAGAGTTGGTAGC
TCTTGATCCGGCAAACAAACCACCGCTGGTAGCGGTGGTTTTTTTGTTTGCAAGCAGCAGATTACGCGCA
GAAAAAAAGGATCTCAAGAAGATCCTTTGATCTTTTCTACGGGGTCTGACGCTCAGTGGAACGAAAACTC
ACGTTAAGGGATTTTGGTCATGAGATTATCAAAAAGGATCTTCACCTAGATCCTTTTAAATTAAAAATGA
AGTTTTAAATCAATCTAAAGTATATATGAGTAAACTTGGTCTGACAGTTACCAATGCTTAATCAGTGAGG
CACCTATCTCAGCGATCTGTCTATTTCGTTCATCCATAGTTGCCTGACTCCCCGTCGTGTAGATAACTAC
GATACGGGAGGGCTTACCATCTGGCCCCAGTGCTGCAATGATACCGCGAGACCCACGCTCACCGGCTCCA
GATTTATCAGCAATAAACCAGCCAGCCGGAAGGGCCGAGCGCAGAAGTGGTCCTGCAACTTTATCCGCCT
CCATCCAGTCTATTAATTGTTGCCGGGAAGCTAGAGTAAGTAGTTCGCCAGTTAATAGTTTGCGCAACGT
TGTTGCCATTGCTACAGGCATCGTGGTGTCACGCTCGTCGTTTGGTATGGCTTCATTCAGCTCCGGTTCC
CAACGATCAAGGCGAGTTACATGATCCCCCATGTTGTGCAAAAAAGCGGTTAGCTCCTTCGGTCCTCCGA
TCGTTGTCAGAAGTAAGTTGGCCGCAGTGTTATCACTCATGGTTATGGCAGCACTGCATAATTCTCTTAC
TGTCATGCCATCCGTAAGATGCTTTTCTGTGACTGGTGAGTACTCAACCAAGTCATTCTGAGAATAGTGT
ATGCGGCGACCGAGTTGCTCTTGCCCGGCGTCAATACGGGATAATACCGCGCCACATAGCAGAACTTTAA
AAGTGCTCATCATTGGAAAACGTTCTTCGGGGCGAAAACTCTCAAGGATCTTACCGCTGTTGAGATCCAG
TTCGATGTAACCCACTCGTGCACCCAACTGATCTTCAGCATCTTTTACTTTCACCAGCGTTTCTGGGTGA
GCAAAAACAGGAAGGCAAAATGCCGCAAAAAAGGGAATAAGGGCGACACGGAAATGTTGAATACTCATAC
TCTTCCTTTTTCAATATTATTGAAGCATTTATCAGGGTTATTGTCTCATGAGCGGATACATATTTGAATG
TATTTAGAAAAATAAACAAATAGGGGTTCCGCGCACATTTCCCCGAAAAGTGCCACCTGACGTCTAAGAA
ACCATTATTATCATGACATTAACCTATAAAAATAGGCGTATCACGAGGCCCTTTCGTCTCGCGCGTTTCG
GTGATGACGGTGAAAACCTCTGACACATGCAGCTCCCGGAGACGGTCACAGCTTGTCTGTAAGCGGATGC
CGGGAGCAGACAAGCCCGTCAGGGCGCGTCAGCGGGTGTTGGCGGGTGTCGGGGCTGGCTTAACTATGCG
GCATCAGAGCAGATTGTACTGAGAGTGCACCATAAAATTGTAAACGTTAATATTTTGTTAAAATTCGCGT
TAAATTTTTGTTAAATCAGCTCATTTTTTAACCAATAGACCGAAATCGGCAAAATCCCTTATAAATCAAA
AGAATAGCCCGAGATAGAGT
[37 nt withheld, positions 2541-2577]
AAAGAACGTGGACTCCAACGTCAAAGG
[141 nt withheld, positions 2605-2745]
G
[46 nt withheld, positions 2747-2792]
A
[95 nt withheld, positions 2794-2888]
TATGCGGTGTGAAATACCGCACAGATGCGTAAGGAGAAAATACCGCATCAGGCGCCCCTGCAGGCAGCTG
CGCGCTCGCTCGCTCACTGAGGCCGCCCGGGCAAAGCCCGGGCGTCGGGCGACCTTTGGTCGCCCGGCCT
CAGTGAGCGAGCGAGCGCGCAGAGAGGGAGTGGCCAACTCCATCACTAGGGGTTCCTGCGGCCGCTCGGT
CCGCACGTGAGATCTCATGCCTGCTATTGTCTTCCCAATCCTCCCCCTTGCTGTCCTGCCCCACCCCACC
CCCCAGAATAGAATGACACCTACTCAGACAATGCGATGCAATTTCCTCATTTTATTAGGAAAGGACAGTG
GGAGTGGCACCTTCCAGGGTCAAGGAAGGCACGGGGGAGGGGCAAACAACAGATGGCTGGCAACTAGAAG
GCACAGTCGAAGATCTCTCGAGCCACGGAATTGTCAGTGCCCAACAGCCGAGCCCCTGTCCAGCAGCGGG
CAAGGCAGGCGGCGATGAGTTCCGCCGTGGCAAGAACTAACCAGGATTTATACAAGGAGGAGAAAATGAA
AGCCATACGGGAAGCAATAGCATGATACAAAGGCATTAAAGCAGCGTATCCACATAGCGTAAAAGGAGCA
ACATAGTTAAGAATACCAGTCAATCTTTCACAAATTTTGTAATCCAGAGGTTGATTATGATATCGAATTC
GCGGCCGCGGCGCGCCGTCGACTTACTTGTACAGCTCGTCCATGCCGAGAGTGATCCCGGCGGCGGTCAC
GAACTCCAGCAGGACCATGTGATCGCGCTTCTCGTTGGGGTCTTTGCTCAGCTTGGACTGGTAGCTCAGG
TAGTGGTTGTCGGGCAGCAGCACGGGGCCGTCGCCGATGGGGGTGTTCTGCTGGTAGTGGTCGGCGAGCT
GCACGCCGCCGTCCTCGATGTTGTGGCGGATCTTGAAGTTGGCCTTGATGCCGTTCTTCTGCTTGTCGGC
GGTGATATAGACGTTGTGGCTGTTGTAGTTGTACTCCAGCTTGTGCCCCAGGATGTTGCCGTCCTCCTTG
AAGTCGATGCCCTTCAGCTCGATGCGGTTCACCAGGGTGTCGCCCTCGAACTTCACCTCGGCGCGGGTCT
TGTAGTTGCCGTCGTCCTTGAAGAAGATGGTGCGCTCCTGGACGTAGCCTTCGGGCATGGCGGACTTGAA
GAAGTCGTGCTGCTTCATGTGGTCGGGGTAGCGGGCGAAGCACTGCACGCCGTAGCCCAGGGTGGTCACG
AGGGTGGGCCAGGGCACGGGCAGCTTGCCGGTGGTGCAGATCAGCTTCAGGGTCAGCTTGCCGTAGGTGG
CATCGCCCTCGCCCTCGCCGGACACGCTGAACTTGTGGCCGTTTACGTCGCCGTCCAGCTCGACCAGGAT
GGGCACCACCCCGGTGAACAGCTCCTCGCCCTTGCTCACCATGGTGGCGACCGGTAGCGCTAGCTTCGAA
AGATCTGGATCCCAGAAGCAAATGTAAGCAATAGATGGCTCTGCCCTGACTTTTATGCCCAGCCCGAGCT
CCGTATGAGGGTGGCATTTGGGAAGATTCCTCTGTAATGTCTTGGTTGTCCCCTCCTTATTTGAATTAAT
TCCTAGGCCTGCCTGGCCTTTATGGAGATTTTGGAACTTTAATTTTCTATAAAACATGGGTCAATTATCA
GTTTATTTTGAAAAATTTTATTTGTCATTAGACAGGAAAAGAATATTGTCAAGTTGTACTCTTTGAGCCC
CTACCCTGGACATCAGAGATTCTCCTTTATAGCCTCAGATTTTAGTTTTCTTCCCATCTCTTTTTCAGCT
TTAGATTTTTTTTTCTTTTCTCACAGACTGGAGGGGAATAACAGCTACAGGAAGGAGCCTGGGATGTCTG
TTCACACCACATCCACAGCCAAGAGTAGAGAGAAGAGTGAGAGAACGCTCACTCAGCAGTTAAGAGCACT
GGCTTTATTCATCAGCACCATCATCACAGTTAACAATTGTAACTCCATTCCCAGGGGGTTAGATGCCCTC
TTCTGGCCTCCTCAGGCACCAGGCTCGCACATGGCACAAAGATATACACA
